>Addgene plasmid #186351 | pDONR-221-P3-P4 | addgene full sequence | sequence record 373417 | Addgene NGS Result
TGCTCACATGTTCTTTCCTGCGTTATCCCCTGATTCTGTGGATAACCGTATTACCGCCTTTGAGTGAGCT
GATACCGCTCGCCGCAGCCGAACGACCGAGCGCAGCGAGTCAGTGAGCGAGGAAGCGGAAGAGCGCCCAA
TACGCAAACCGCCTCTCCCCGCGCGTTGGCCGATTCATTAATGCAGCTGGCACGACAGGTTTCCCGACTG
GAAAGCGGGCAGTGAGCGCAACGCAATTAATACGCGTACCGCTAGCCAGGAAGAGTTTGTAGAAACGCAA
AAAGGCCATCCGTCAGGATGGCCTTCTGCTTAGTTTGATGCCTGGCAGTTTATGGCGGGCGTCCTGCCCG
CCACCCTCCGGGCCGTTGCTTCACAACGTTCAAATCCGCTCCCGGCGGATTTGTCCTACTCAGGAGAGCG
TTCACCGACAAACAACAGATAAAACGAAAGGCCCAGTCTTCCGACTGAGCCTTTCGTTTTATTTGATGCC
TGGCAGTTCCCTACTCTCGCGTTAACGCTAGCATGGATGTTTTCCCAGTCACGACGTTGTAAAACGACGG
CCAGTCTTAAGCTCGGGCCCCTCTAGAAAATAATGATTTTATTTTGACTGATAGTGACCTGTTCGTTGCA
ACAAATTGATGAGCAATGCTTTTTTATAATGCCAACTTTGTATAATAAAGTTGAACGAGAAACGTAAAAT
GATATAAATATCAATATATTAAATTAGATTTTGCATAAAAAACAGACTACATAATACTGTAAAACACAAC
ATATCCAGTCACTATGAATCAACTACTTAGATGGTATTAGTGACCTGTAGTCGACCGACAGCCTTCCAAA
TGTTCTTCGGGTGATGCTGCCAACTTAGTCGACCGACAGCCTTCCAAATGTTCTTCTCAAACGGAATCGT
CGTATCCAGCCTACTCGCTATTGTCCTCAATGCCGTATTAAATCATAAAAAGAAATAAGAAAAAGAGGTG
CGAGCCTCTTTTTTGTGTGACAAAATAAAAACATCTACCTATTCATATACGCTAGTGTCATAGTCCTGAA
AATCATCTGCATCAAGAACAATTTCACAACTCTTATACTTTTCTCTTACAAGTCGTTCGGCTTCATCTGG
ATTTTCAGCCTCTATACTTACTAAACGTGATAAAGTTTCTGTAATTTCTACTGTATCGACCTGCAGACTG
GCTGTGTATAAGGGAGCCTGACATTTATATTCCCCAGAACATCAGGTTAATGGCGTTTTTGATGTCATTT
TCGCGGTGGCTGAGATCAGCCACTTCTTCCCCGATAACGGAGACCGGCACACTGGCCATATCGGTGGTCA
TCATGCGCCAGCTTTCATCCCCGATATGCACCACCGGGTAAAGTTCACGGGAGACTTTATCTGACAGCAG
ACGTGCACTGGCCAGGGGGATCACCATCCGTCGCCCGGGCGTGTCAATAATATCACTCTGTACATCCACA
AACAGACGATAACGGCTCTCTCTTTTATAGGTGTAAACCTTAAACTGCATTTCACCAGCCCCTGTTCTCG
TCAGCAAAAGAGCCGTTCATTTCAATAAACCGGGCGACCTCAGCCATCCCTTCCTGATTTTCCGCTTTCC
AGCGTTCGGCACGCAGACGACGGGCTTCATTCTGCATGGTTGTGCTTACCAGACCGGAGATATTGACATC
ATATATGCCTTGAGCAACTGATAGCTGTCGCTGTCAACTGTCACTGTAATACGCTGCTTCATAGCATACC
TCTTTTTGACATACTTCGGGTATACATATCAGTATATATTCTTATACCGCAAAAATCAGCGCGCAAATAC
GCATACTGTTATCTGGCTTTTAGTAAGCCGGATCCACGCGGCGTTTACGCCCCCCCTGCCACTCATCGCA
GTACTGTTGTAATTCATTAAGCATTCTGCCGACATGGAAGCCATCACAAACGGCATGATGAACCTGAATC
GCCAGCGGCATCAGCACCTTGTCGCCTTGCGTATAATATTTGCCCATGGTGAAAACGGGGGCGAAGAAGT
TGTCCATATTGGCCACGTTTAAATCAAAACTGGTGAAACTCACCCAGGGATTGGCTGAGACGAAAAACAT
ATTCTCAATAAACCCTTTAGGGAAATAGGCCAGGTTTTCACCGTAACACGCCACATCTTGCGAATATATG
TGTAGAAACTGCCGGAAATCGTCGTGGTATTCACTCCAGAGCGATGAAAACGTTTCAGTTTGCTCATGGA
AAACGGTGTAACAAGGGTGAACACTATCCCATATCACCAGCTCACCGTCTTTCATTGCCATACGGAATTC
CGGATGAGCATTCATCAGGCGGGCAAGAATGTGAATAAAGGCCGGATAAAACTTGTGCTTATTTTTCTTT
ACGGTCTTTAAAAAGGCCGTAATATCCAGCTGAACGGTCTGGTTATAGGTACATTGAGCAACTGACTGAA
ATGCCTCAAAATGTTCTTTACGATGCCATTGGGATATATCAACGGTGGTATATCCAGTGATTTTTTTCTC
CATTTTAGCTTCCTTAGCTCCTGAAAATCTCGATAACTCAAAAAATACGCCCGGTAGTGATCTTATTTCA
TTATGGTGAAAGTTGGAACCTCTTACGTGCCGATCAACGTCTCATTTTCGCCAAAAGTTGGCCCAGGGCT
TCCCGGTATCAACAGGGACACCAGGATTTATTTATTCTGCGAAGTGATCTTCCGTCACAGGTATTTATTC
GGCGCAAAGTGCGTCGGGTGATGCTGCCAACTTAGTCGACTACAGGTCACTAATACCATCTAAGTAGTTG
ATTCATAGTGACTGGATATGTTGTGTTTTACAGTATTATGTAGTCTGTTTTTTATGCAAAATCTAATTTA
ATATATTGATATTTATATCATTTTACGTTTCTCGTTCAACTTTTCTATACAAAGTTGGCATTATAAGAAA
GCATTGCTTATCAATTTGTTGCAACGAACAGGTCACTATCAGTCAAAATAAAATCATTATTTGCCATCCA
GCTGATATCCCCTATAGTGAGTCGTATTACATGGTCATAGCTGTTTCCTGGCAGCTCTGGCCCGTGTCTC
AAAATCTCTGATGTTACATTGCACAAGATAAAAATATATCATCATGAACAATAAAACTGTCTGCTTACAT
AAACAGTAATACAAGGGGTGTTATGAGCCATATTCAACGGGAAACGTCGAGGCCGCGATTAAATTCCAAC
ATGGATGCTGATTTATATGGGTATAAATGGGCTCGCGATAATGTCGGGCAATCAGGTGCGACAATCTATC
GCTTGTATGGGAAGCCCGATGCGCCAGAGTTGTTTCTGAAACATGGCAAAGGTAGCGTTGCCAATGATGT
TACAGATGAGATGGTCAGACTAAACTGGCTGACGGAATTTATGCCTCTTCCGACCATCAAGCATTTTATC
CGTACTCCTGATGATGCATGGTTACTCACCACTGCGATCCCCGGAAAAACAGCATTCCAGGTATTAGAAG
AATATCCTGATTCAGGTGAAAATATTGTTGATGCGCTGGCAGTGTTCCTGCGCCGGTTGCATTCGATTCC
TGTTTGTAATTGTCCTTTTAACAGCGATCGCGTATTTCGTCTCGCTCAGGCGCAATCACGAATGAATAAC
GGTTTGGTTGATGCGAGTGATTTTGATGACGAGCGTAATGGCTGGCCTGTTGAACAAGTCTGGAAAGAAA
TGCATAAACTTTTGCCATTCTCACCGGATTCAGTCGTCACTCATGGTGATTTCTCACTTGATAACCTTAT
TTTTGACGAGGGGAAATTAATAGGTTGTATTGATGTTGGACGAGTCGGAATCGCAGACCGATACCAGGAT
CTTGCCATCCTATGGAACTGCCTCGGTGAGTTTTCTCCTTCATTACAGAAACGGCTTTTTCAAAAATATG
GTATTGATAATCCTGATATGAATAAATTGCAGTTTCATTTGATGCTCGATGAGTTTTTCTAATCAGAATT
GGTTAATTGGTTGTAACACTGGCAGAGCATTACGCTGACTTGACGGGACGGCGCAAGCTCATGACCAAAA
TCCCTTAACGTGAGTTACGCGTCGTTCCACTGAGCGTCAGACCCCGTAGAAAAGATCAAAGGATCTTCTT
GAGATCCTTTTTTTCTGCGCGTAATCTGCTGCTTGCAAACAAAAAAACCACCGCTACCAGCGGTGGTTTG
TTTGCCGGATCAAGAGCTACCAACTCTTTTTCCGAAGGTAACTGGCTTCAGCAGAGCGCAGATACCAAAT
ACTGTTCTTCTAGTGTAGCCGTAGTTAGGCCACCACTTCAAGAACTCTGTAGCACCGCCTACATACCTCG
CTCTGCTAATCCTGTTACCAGTGGCTGCTGCCAGTGGCGATAAGTCGTGTCTTACCGGGTTGGACTCAAG
ACGATAGTTACCGGATAAGGCGCAGCGGTCGGGCTGAACGGGGGGTTCGTGCACACAGCCCAGCTTGGAG
CGAACGACCTACACCGAACTGAGATACCTACAGCGTGAGCTATGAGAAAGCGCCACGCTTCCCGAAGGGA
GAAAGGCGGACAGGTATCCGGTAAGCGGCAGGGTCGGAACAGGAGAGCGCACGAGGGAGCTTCCAGGGGG
AAACGCCTGGTATCTTTATAGTCCTGTCGGGTTTCGCCACCTCTGACTTGAGCGTCGATTTTTGTGATGC
TCGTCAGGGGGGCGGAGCCTATGGAAAAACGCCAGCAACGCGGCCTTTTTACGGTTCCTGGCCTTTTGCT
GGCCTTT
Features (pLannotate 1.2.2; 15 found; start..end, strand, type, name):
      1..131     +  rep_origin     RSF ori (fragment): Plasmids containing the RSF 1030 origin of replication can be propagated in E. coli cells that contain additional plasmids with compatible origins.
    133..225     +  CDS            lacI (fragment): lac repressor; lacI; The lac repressor binds to the lac operator to inhibit transcription in E. coli. This inhibition can be relieved by adding lactose or isopropyl-β-D-thiogalactopyranoside (IPTG).
    280..307     -  terminator     rrnB T2 terminator: transcription terminator T2 from the E. coli rrnB gene
    439..482     +  terminator     rrnB T1 terminator: Escherichia coli rrnB; transcription terminator T1 from the E. coli rrnB gene
    529..565     -  CDS            lacZα (fragment): LacZα fragment of β-galactosidase; lacZ fragment
    588..819     +  protein_bind   attP3: mutant version of attP; recombination site for the Gateway® BP reaction BP Clonase™
   1022..1174    -  CDS            dpnD (fragment): DPND_STRPN - Protein predicted: Swiss-Prot protein existence level 4. From Streptococcus pneumoniae serotype 4 (strain ATCC BAA-334 / TIGR4).
   1218..1520    -  CDS            ccdB: CCDB_ECOLI - Also known as G, letB, letD. Experimental evidence at protein level: Swiss-Prot protein existence level 1. Toxic component of a type II toxin-antitoxin (TA) system, functioning in plasmid maintainence. Responsible for the post- segregational killing (PSK) of plasmid-free cells, also referred to as a plasmid addiction system. Half-life of over 2 hours. Cell killing by CcdB is accompanied by filamentation, defects in chromosome and plasmid segregation, defects in cell division, formation of anucleate cells, decreased DNA synthesis and plasmid loss. Interferes with the activity of DN
   1525..1683    -  CDS            ccdA (fragment): CCDA_ECO57 - Also known as H, letA. Experimental evidence at protein level: Swiss-Prot protein existence level 1. Antitoxin component of a type II toxin-antitoxin (TA) system which inhibits the post-segregational killing (PSK) of plasmid-free cells, also referred to as a plasmid addiction system. Binds to and blocks the activity of CcdB; will also remove bound CcdB protein from the CcdB-GyrA complex by forming a CcdA-CcdB complex, a process termed rejuvenation. Functions as a transcriptional corepressor for the ccdAB operon, repression also requires CcdB (By similarity). From Escherichia coli
   1865..2523    -  CDS            CmR: chloramphenicol acetyltransferase; cat; confers resistance to chloramphenicol
   2524..2626    -  promoter       cat promoter: promoter of the E. coli cat gene encoding chloramphenicol acetyltransferase
   2771..3002    -  protein_bind   attP4: mutant version of attP; recombination site for the Gateway® BP reaction BP Clonase™
   3021..3039    -  promoter       T7 promoter: promoter for bacteriophage T7 RNA polymerase
   3173..3982    +  CDS            KanR: aminoglycoside phosphotransferase; aph(3')-Ia; confers resistance to kanamycin in bacteria or G418 (Geneticin®) in eukaryotes
   4129..4717    +  rep_origin     ori: high-copy-number ColE1/pMB1/pBR322/pUC origin of replication
