[The description below was written by a language model from this plasmid's Addgene catalogue record and pLannotate feature annotations shown in this document.]
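Description:
pDONR-221-P3-P4 is an empty Gateway donor vector derived from pDONR-221 P1-P2, in which the standard attP1/attP2 recombination sites have been replaced by the mutant sites attP3 and attP4. According to the depositor's notes, the backbone was modified using ApaI/PstI sites on the attP3 side and EcoRI/EcoRV sites on the attP4 side. It is a roughly 4.8 kb, high-copy bacterial plasmid carrying a ColE1/pUC-type origin and a kanamycin resistance gene on the backbone. It has no insert of its own.

Between attP3 and attP4 sits the usual Gateway counter-selection cassette: the ccdB toxin gene, which poisons DNA gyrase in ordinary E. coli, together with a chloramphenicol acetyltransferase gene driven by the cat promoter. Because ccdB is present, the empty vector has to be maintained in a ccdB-tolerant strain, with chloramphenicol and kanamycin used together for selection. In a BP Clonase reaction, a PCR product or fragment flanked by the matching attB3 and attB4 sites replaces the ccdB/CmR cassette. This yields a kanamycin-resistant entry clone that can grow in standard strains, while unrecombined donor is eliminated by ccdB.

The rrnB T1 and T2 terminators lie upstream of attP3 and insulate the cloning region from read-through transcription, and a T7 promoter flanks attP4. The short annotated fragments of lacI, lacZα, RSF ori, ccdA and dpnD appear to be partial sequence matches rather than functional elements.

The associated publication describes a multicassette Gateway vector set for high-throughput and comparative analyses in Ciona and vertebrate embryos. The attP3/attP4 specificity allows entry clones to be made for a second, independent cassette position alongside conventional att1/att2 modules.
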