Addgene plasmid #186351: pDONR-221-P3-P4
Purpose: (Empty Backbone) Gateway donor vector with AttP3 AttP4 recombination sites
Depositing lab: Patrick Lemaire. Depositing organization: CNRS UMR 5237, Centre de Recherche en Biologie cellulaire de Montpellier. Publication: A multicassette Gateway vector set for high throughput and comparative analyses in ciona and vertebrate embryos. Roure A, Rothbacher U, Robin F, Kalmar E, Ferone G, Lamy C, Missero C, Mueller F, Lemaire P. PLoS One. 2007. 2(9):e916. 10.1371/journal.pone.0000916 PubMed 17878951.
Backbone
  Vector backbone: PDONR-221 P1-P2
  Backbone manufacturer: PMID: 14736459
  Backbone size (bp): 4768
  Vector type: Gateway donor vector
Growth in bacteria
  Bacterial resistance: Chloramphenicol and Kanamycin, 25 & 50 μg/mL
  Growth temperature: 37°C
  Growth strain: ccdB Survival
  Copy number: High Copy
Gene/Insert
  Gene/Insert name: None
Terms and licenses: Academic/Nonprofit Terms; Industry Terms: Not Available to Industry
Depositor comments: Backbone was modified with ApaI (attP3) / EcoRI (attP4) and PstI (attP3) / EcoRV (attP4) sites
How to cite: pDONR-221-P3-P4 was a gift from Patrick Lemaire (Addgene plasmid # 186351 ; http://n2t.net/addgene:186351 ; RRID:Addgene_186351)
